Addgene plasmid #215476: pENTR2b-PTPN11
Purpose: Gateway entry vector with Shp2
Depositing lab: Johanna Ivaska. Depositing organization: Turku Bioscience Centre. Publication: Dynamic regulation of integrin beta1 phosphorylation supports invasion of breast cancer cells. Conway JRW, Joshi O, Kaivola J, Follain G, Gounis M, Kuhl D, Ivaska J. Nat Cell Biol. 2025 May 26. doi: 10.1038/s41556-025-01663-4. PubMed 40419795.
Backbone
  Vector backbone: pENTR2b
  Backbone manufacturer: Thermo Fisher Scientific Inc.
  Total vector size (bp): 4090
  Vector type: Gateway entry vector
Growth in bacteria
  Bacterial resistance: Kanamycin, 50 μg/mL
  Growth temperature: 37°C
  Growth strain: DH5alpha
  Copy number: High Copy
Gene/Insert
  Gene/Insert name: PTPN11 (alt name: Shp2)
  Species: H. sapiens (human)
  Insert size (bp): 1771
  GenBank ID: NM_002834.5
  Entrez Gene: PTPN11 (a.k.a. BPTP3, CFC, JMML, METCDS, NS1, PTP-1D, PTP2C, SH-PTP2, SH-PTP3, SHP2)
  Promoter: none
  Cloning method: Restriction Enzyme; 5′ cloning site KpnI (not destroyed); 3′ cloning site XhoI (not destroyed)
  Sequencing primers: 5′ attL1_F; 3′ attL2_R
Terms and licenses: Academic/Nonprofit Terms; Industry Terms
How to cite: pENTR2b-PTPN11 was a gift from Johanna Ivaska (Addgene plasmid # 215476 ; http://n2t.net/addgene:215476 ; RRID:Addgene_215476)
