[The description below was written by a language model from this plasmid's Addgene catalogue record and pLannotate feature annotations shown in this document.]
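Description:
pENTR2b-PTPN11 is a Gateway entry clone built on the commercial pENTR2b backbone, carrying the human PTPN11 coding sequence, which encodes the non-receptor protein tyrosine phosphatase Shp2. The plasmid is about 4.1 kb and is maintained in E. coli at high copy through a ColE1/pUC-type origin of replication, with selection by a kanamycin resistance gene (aminoglycoside phosphotransferase). The annotation also flags a very short fragment resembling the RSF origin at the start of the sequence. It is only a few dozen bases long and is probably a partial match rather than a functional second replicon.

The roughly 1.8 kb PTPN11 open reading frame was inserted by restriction cloning between KpnI and XhoI sites, both of which are retained, and it sits between the attL1 and attL2 recombination sites. There is no promoter driving the insert, as expected for an entry vector. Upstream of attL1, the rrnB T1 and T2 transcription terminators insulate the cassette from read-through transcription originating in the backbone. No epitope tags or reporters are annotated in the feature table, and the record does not state whether the insert keeps its stop codon, so compatibility with C-terminal fusions in a destination vector would need to be checked against the sequence.

The construct is not meant for expression itself. It serves as a donor in LR Clonase reactions, which transfer the Shp2 coding sequence into attR-containing destination vectors that supply the promoter, tags and host-specific elements. Shp2 acts downstream of receptor and cytoplasmic tyrosine kinases and positively regulates MAPK signalling. The associated publication concerns regulation of integrin beta1 phosphorylation in breast cancer cell invasion.
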