Features (pLannotate 1.2.2; 8 found; start..end, strand, type, name):
      1..46      +  rep_origin     RSF ori (fragment): Plasmids containing the RSF 1030 origin of replication can be propagated in E. coli cells that contain additional plasmids with compatible origins.
    106..149     -  terminator     rrnB T1 terminator: Escherichia coli rrnB; transcription terminator T1 from the E. coli rrnB gene
    281..308     +  terminator     rrnB T2 terminator: transcription terminator T2 from the E. coli rrnB gene
    358..457     +  protein_bind   attL1: mutant version of attL; recombination site for the Gateway® LR reaction LR Clonase™
    520..2298    +  CDS            PTPN11: PTN11_HUMAN - Also known as PTP2C, SHPTP2. Experimental evidence at protein level: Swiss-Prot protein existence level 1. Acts downstream of various receptor and cytoplasmic protein tyrosine kinases to participate in the signal transduction from the cell surface to the nucleus (PubMed:10655584, PubMed:18559669, PubMed:18829466, PubMed:26742426, PubMed:28074573). Positively regulates MAPK signal transduction pathway (PubMed:28074573). Dephosphorylates GAB1, ARHGAP35 and EGFR (PubMed:28074573). Dephosphorylates ROCK2 at 'Tyr-722' resulting in stimulation of its RhoA binding activity (PubMed:18559
   2319..2418    -  protein_bind   attL2: mutant version of attL; recombination site for the Gateway® LR reaction LR Clonase™
   2541..3350    +  CDS            KanR: aminoglycoside phosphotransferase; aph(3')-Ia; confers resistance to kanamycin in bacteria or G418 (Geneticin®) in eukaryotes
   3440..4028    +  rep_origin     ori: high-copy-number ColE1/pMB1/pBR322/pUC origin of replication
>Addgene plasmid #215476 | pENTR2b-PTPN11 | addgene full sequence | sequence record 449420 | Addgene NGS Result
CTTTCCTGCGTTATCCCCTGATTCTGTGGATAACCGTATTACCGCTAGCATGGATCTCGGGGACGTCTAA
CTACTAAGCGAGAGTAGGGAACTGCCAGGCATCAAATAAAACGAAAGGCTCAGTCGGAAGACTGGGCCTT
TCGTTTTATCTGTTGTTTGTCGGTGAACGCTCTCCTGAGTAGGACAAATCCGCCGGGAGCGGATTTGAAC
GTTGTGAAGCAACGGCCCGGAGGGTGGCGGGCAGGACGCCCGCCATAAACTGCCAGGCATCAAACTAAGC
AGAAGGCCATCCTGACGGATGGCCTTTTTGCGTTTCTACAAACTCTTCCTGTTAGTTAGTTACTTAAGCT
CGGGCCCCAAATAATGATTTTATTTTGACTGATAGTGACCTGTTCGTTGCAACAAATTGATAAGCAATGC
TTTTTTATAATGCCAACTTTGTACAAAAAAGCAGGCTGGCGCCGGAACCAATTCAGTCGACTGGATCCGG
TACCGAGGAGATCTGCCGCCGCGATCGCCATGACATCGCGGAGATGGTTTCACCCAAATATCACTGGTGT
GGAGGCAGAAAACCTACTGTTGACAAGAGGAGTTGATGGCAGTTTTTTGGCAAGGCCTAGTAAAAGTAAC
CCTGGAGACTTCACACTTTCCGTTAGAAGAAATGGAGCTGTCACCCACATCAAGATTCAGAACACTGGTG
ATTACTATGACCTGTATGGAGGGGAGAAATTTGCCACTTTGGCTGAGTTGGTCCAGTATTACATGGAACA
TCACGGGCAATTAAAAGAGAAGAATGGAGATGTCATTGAGCTTAAATATCCTCTGAACTGTGCAGATCCT
ACCTCTGAAAGGTGGTTTCATGGACATCTCTCTGGGAAAGAAGCAGAGAAATTATTAACTGAAAAAGGAA
AACATGGTAGTTTTCTTGTACGAGAGAGCCAGAGCCACCCTGGAGATTTTGTTCTTTCTGTGCGCACTGG
TGATGACAAAGGGGAGAGCAATGACGGCAAGTCTAAAGTGACCCATGTTATGATTCGCTGTCAGGAACTG
AAATACGACGTTGGTGGAGGAGAACGGTTTGATTCTTTGACAGATCTTGTGGAACATTATAAGAAGAATC
CTATGGTGGAAACATTGGGTACAGTACTACAACTCAAGCAGCCCCTTAACACGACTCGTATAAATGCTGC
TGAAATAGAAAGCAGAGTTCGAGAACTAAGCAAATTAGCTGAGACCACAGATAAAGTCAAACAAGGCTTT
TGGGAAGAATTTGAGACACTACAACAACAGGAGTGCAAACTTCTCTACAGCCGAAAAGAGGGTCAAAGGC
AAGAAAACAAAAACAAAAATAGATATAAAAACATCCTGCCCTTTGATCATACCAGGGTTGTCCTACACGA
TGGTGATCCCAATGAGCCTGTTTCAGATTACATCAATGCAAATATCATCATGCCTGAATTTGAAACCAAG
TGCAACAATTCAAAGCCCAAAAAGAGTTACATTGCCACACAAGGCTGCCTGCAAAACACGGTGAATGACT
TTTGGCGGATGGTGTTCCAAGAAAACTCCCGAGTGATTGTCATGACAACGAAAGAAGTGGAGAGAGGAAA
GAGTAAATGTGTCAAATACTGGCCTGATGAGTATGCTCTAAAAGAATATGGCGTCATGCGTGTTAGGAAC
GTCAAAGAAAGCGCCGCTCATGACTATACGCTAAGAGAACTTAAACTTTCAAAGGTTGGACAAGGGAATA
CGGAGAGAACGGTCTGGCAATACCACTTTCGGACCTGGCCGGACCACGGCGTGCCCAGCGACCCTGGGGG
CGTGCTGGACTTCCTGGAGGAGGTGCACCATAAGCAGGAGAGCATCATGGATGCAGGGCCGGTCGTGGTG
CACTGCAGTGCTGGAATTGGCCGGACAGGGACGTTCATTGTGATTGATATTCTTATTGACATCATCAGAG
AGAAAGGTGTTGACTGCGATATTGACGTTCCCAAAACCATCCAGATGGTGCGGTCTCAGAGGTCAGGGAT
GGTCCAGACAGAAGCACAGTACCGATTTATCTATATGGCGGTCCAGCATTATATTGAAACACTACAGCGC
AGGATTGAAGAAGAGCAGAAAAGCAAGAGGAAAGGGCACGAATATACAAATATTAAGTATTCTCTAGCGG
ACCAGACGAGTGGAGATCAGAGCCCTCTCCCGCCTTGTACTCCAACGCCACCCTGTGCAGAAATGAGAGA
AGACAGTGCTAGAGTCTATGAAAACGTGGGCCTGATGCAACAGCAGAAAAGCGGCCGCTGATAACTCGAG
ATATCTAGACCCAGCTTTCTTGTACAAAGTTGGCATTATAAGAAAGCATTGCTTATCAATTTGTTGCAAC
GAACAGGTCACTATCAGTCAAAATAAAATCATTATTTGCCATCCAGCTGCAGCTCTGGCCCGTGTCTCAA
AATCTCTGATGTTACATTGCACAAGATAAAAATATATCATCATGAACAATAAAACTGTCTGCTTACATAA
ACAGTAATACAAGGGGTGTTATGAGCCATATTCAACGGGAAACGTCGAGGCCGCGATTAAATTCCAACAT
GGATGCTGATTTATATGGGTATAAATGGGCTCGCGATAATGTCGGGCAATCAGGTGCGACAATCTATCGC
TTGTATGGGAAGCCCGATGCGCCAGAGTTGTTTCTGAAACATGGCAAAGGTAGCGTTGCCAATGATGTTA
CAGATGAGATGGTCAGACTAAACTGGCTGACGGAATTTATGCCTCTTCCGACCATCAAGCATTTTATCCG
TACTCCTGATGATGCATGGTTACTCACCACTGCGATCCCCGGAAAAACAGCATTCCAGGTATTAGAAGAA
TATCCTGATTCAGGTGAAAATATTGTTGATGCGCTGGCAGTGTTCCTGCGCCGGTTGCATTCGATTCCTG
TTTGTAATTGTCCTTTTAACAGCGATCGCGTATTTCGTCTCGCTCAGGCGCAATCACGAATGAATAACGG
TTTGGTTGATGCGAGTGATTTTGATGACGAGCGTAATGGCTGGCCTGTTGAACAAGTCTGGAAAGAAATG
CATAAACTTTTGCCATTCTCACCGGATTCAGTCGTCACTCATGGTGATTTCTCACTTGATAACCTTATTT
TTGACGAGGGGAAATTAATAGGTTGTATTGATGTTGGACGAGTCGGAATCGCAGACCGATACCAGGATCT
TGCCATCCTATGGAACTGCCTCGGTGAGTTTTCTCCTTCATTACAGAAACGGCTTTTTCAAAAATATGGT
ATTGATAATCCTGATATGAATAAATTGCAGTTTCATTTGATGCTCGATGAGTTTTTCTAATCAGAATTGG
TTAATTGGTTGTAACATTATTCAGATTGGGCCCCGTTCCACTGAGCGTCAGACCCCGTAGAAAAGATCAA
AGGATCTTCTTGAGATCCTTTTTTTCTGCGCGTAATCTGCTGCTTGCAAACAAAAAAACCACCGCTACCA
GCGGTGGTTTGTTTGCCGGATCAAGAGCTACCAACTCTTTTTCCGAAGGTAACTGGCTTCAGCAGAGCGC
AGATACCAAATACTGTTCTTCTAGTGTAGCCGTAGTTAGGCCACCACTTCAAGAACTCTGTAGCACCGCC
TACATACCTCGCTCTGCTAATCCTGTTACCAGTGGCTGCTGCCAGTGGCGATAAGTCGTGTCTTACCGGG
TTGGACTCAAGACGATAGTTACCGGATAAGGCGCAGCGGTCGGGCTGAACGGGGGGTTCGTGCACACAGC
CCAGCTTGGAGCGAACGACCTACACCGAACTGAGATACCTACAGCGTGAGCTATGAGAAAGCGCCACGCT
TCCCGAAGGGAGAAAGGCGGACAGGTATCCGGTAAGCGGCAGGGTCGGAACAGGAGAGCGCACGAGGGAG
CTTCCAGGGGGAAACGCCTGGTATCTTTATAGTCCTGTCGGGTTTCGCCACCTCTGACTTGAGCGTCGAT
TTTTGTGATGCTCGTCAGGGGGGCGGAGCCTATGGAAAAACGCCAGCAACGCGGCCTTTTTACGGTTCCT
GGCCTTTTGCTGGCCTTTTGCTCACATGTT
